Addgene plasmid #106713: gh39
Purpose: expression of gRNA targeting STT3B
Depositing lab: Eric-Paul Bennett. Depositing organization: University of Copenhagen. Publication: A validated gRNA library for CRISPR/Cas9 targeting of the human glycosyltransferase genome. Narimatsu Y, Joshi HJ, Zhang Y, Gomes C, Chen YH, Lorenzetti F, Furukawa S, Schjoldager K, Hansen L, Clausen H, Bennett EP, Wandall HH. Glycobiology. 2018 Jan 5. pii: 4791732. doi: 10.1093/glycob/cwx101. PubMed 29315387.
Backbone
  Vector backbone: EPB104
  Backbone manufacturer: Eric-Paul Bennett (Addgene plasmid # 68369)
  Backbone size w/o insert (bp): 2376
  Vector type: Mammalian Expression
Growth in bacteria
  Bacterial resistance: Ampicillin, 100 μg/mL
  Growth temperature: 37°C
  Growth strain: DH5alpha
  Copy number: High Copy
Gene/Insert
  Gene/Insert name: STT3B
  gRNA/shRNA sequence: TTGGGTGTATCACTAGCTGC
  Species: H. sapiens (human)
  Entrez Gene: STT3B (a.k.a. CDG1X, SIMP, STT3-B)
  Cloning method: Restriction Enzyme; 5′ cloning site unknown (unknown if destroyed); 3′ cloning site unknown (unknown if destroyed)
  Sequencing primers: 5′ T7NP
Terms and licenses: Academic/Nonprofit Terms; Industry Terms: Not Available to Industry
How to cite: gh39 was a gift from Eric-Paul Bennett (Addgene plasmid # 106713 ; http://n2t.net/addgene:106713 ; RRID:Addgene_106713)
