[The description below was written by a language model from this plasmid's Addgene catalogue record and pLannotate feature annotations shown in this document.]
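Description:
gh39 is a small (about 2.7 kb) mammalian guide RNA expression plasmid built on the EPB104 backbone, carrying a single gRNA directed against human STT3B, which encodes a catalytic subunit of the oligosaccharyltransferase complex involved in N-glycosylation. It is maintained in E. coli as a high-copy plasmid through a ColE1/pUC-type origin of replication and is selected with ampicillin via a β-lactamase gene driven by its native bla promoter. The remaining annotated elements, namely fragments of an M13 origin, lacZα, lacI and an RSF origin, are short remnants of the parental cloning vector and are not expected to be functional parts of the design.

The working cassette consists of the human U6 promoter, an RNA polymerase III promoter suited to producing short, uncapped transcripts, followed by a gap of about 30 nt that presumably holds the STT3B-specific 20-nt protospacer, and then the Streptococcus pyogenes Cas9 gRNA scaffold. Transcription in mammalian cells therefore yields a complete single guide RNA. A T7 promoter lies upstream of the U6 promoter and corresponds to the region used for sequence verification of the insert. The plasmid encodes no Cas9 and has no mammalian selection marker or reporter, so the nuclease must be supplied separately, for example by co-transfection or by using a Cas9-expressing cell line. The insert was introduced by restriction enzyme cloning, but the record does not state the sites used. gh39 belongs to a validated gRNA library covering the human glycosyltransferase genes and is intended for CRISPR/Cas9 knockout of STT3B in human cells to study glycosylation.
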