Features (pLannotate 1.2.2; 10 found; start..end, strand, type, name):
      3..134     -  rep_origin     M13 ori (fragment): M13 bacteriophage origin of replication; arrow indicates direction of (+) strand synthesis
    155..311     -  CDS            lacZα (fragment): LacZα fragment of β-galactosidase; lacZ fragment
    320..338     +  promoter       T7 promoter: promoter for bacteriophage T7 RNA polymerase
    398..638     +  promoter       U6 promoter: RNA polymerase III promoter for human U6 snRNA
    668..743     +  misc_RNA       gRNA scaffold: guide RNA scaffold for the Streptococcus pyogenes CRISPR/Cas9 system
    790..837     -  CDS            lacI (fragment): lac repressor; lacI; The lac repressor binds to the lac operator to inhibit transcription in E. coli. This inhibition can be relieved by adding lactose or isopropyl-β-D-thiogalactopyranoside (IPTG).
    874..914     -  rep_origin     RSF ori (fragment): Plasmids containing the RSF 1030 origin of replication can be propagated in E. coli cells that contain additional plasmids with compatible origins.
    992..1581    -  rep_origin     ori: high-copy-number ColE1/pMB1/pBR322/pUC origin of replication
   1752..2612    -  CDS            AmpR: β-lactamase; bla; confers resistance to ampicillin, carbenicillin, and related antibiotics
   2613..2717    -  promoter       AmpR promoter: bla
>Addgene plasmid #106713 | gh39 | addgene full sequence | sequence record 220804 | Addgene Assembled Full Sequence
CTAAATTGTAAGCGTTAATATTTTGTTAAAATTCGCGTTAAATTTTTGTTAAATCAGCTCATTTTTTAAC
CAATAGGCCGAAATCGGCAAAATCCCTTATAAATCAAAAGAATAGACCGAGATAGGGTTGAGTGGCCGCT
ACAGGGCGCTCCCATTCGCCATTCAGGCTGCGCAACTGTTGGGAAGGGCGTTTCGGTGCGGGCCTCTTCG
CTATTACGCCAGCTGGCGAAAGGGGGATGTGCTGCAAGGCGATTAAGTTGGGTAACGCCAGGGTTTTCCC
AGTCACGACGTTGTAAAACGACGGCCAGTGAGCGCGACGTAATACGACTCACTATAGGGCGAATTGGCGG
AAGGCCGTCAAGGCCACGTGTCTTGTCCAGAGCTCGATATCGAATTCGAGGGCCTATTTCCCATGATTCC
TTCATATTTGCATATACGATACAAGGCTGTTAGAGAGATAATTGGAATTAATTTGACTGTAAACACAAAG
ATATTAGTACAAAATACGTGACGTAGAAAGTAATAATTTCTTGGGTAGTTTGCAGTTTTAAAATTATGTT
TTAAAATGGACTATCATATGCTTACCGTAACTTGAAAGTATTTCGATTTCTTGGCTTTATATATCTTGTG
GAAAGGACGAAACACCGTTGGGTGTATCACTAGCTGCGTTTTAGAGCTAGAAATAGCAAGTTAAAATAAG
GCTAGTCCGTTATCAACTTGAAAAAGTGGCACCGAGTCGGTGCTTTTTTTGGTACCTGGAGCACAAGACT
GGCCTCATGGGCCTTCCGCTCACTGCCCGCTTTCCAGTCGGGAAACCTGTCGTGCCAGCTGCATTAACAT
GGTCATAGCTGTTTCCTTGCGTATTGGGCGCTCTCCGCTTCCTCGCTCACTGACTCGCTGCGCTCGGTCG
TTCGGGTAAAGCCTGGGGTGCCTAATGAGCAAAAGGCCAGCAAAAGGCCAGGAACCGTAAAAAGGCCGCG
TTGCTGGCGTTTTTCCATAGGCTCCGCCCCCCTGACGAGCATCACAAAAATCGACGCTCAAGTCAGAGGT
GGCGAAACCCGACAGGACTATAAAGATACCAGGCGTTTCCCCCTGGAAGCTCCCTCGTGCGCTCTCCTGT
TCCGACCCTGCCGCTTACCGGATACCTGTCCGCCTTTCTCCCTTCGGGAAGCGTGGCGCTTTCTCATAGC
TCACGCTGTAGGTATCTCAGTTCGGTGTAGGTCGTTCGCTCCAAGCTGGGCTGTGTGCACGAACCCCCCC
GTTCAGCCCGACCGCTGCGCCTTATCCGGTAACTATCGTCTTGAGTCCAACCCGGTAAGACACGACTTAT
CGCCACTGGCAGCAGCCACTGGTAACAGGATTAGCAGAGCGAGGTATGTAGGCGGTGCTACAGAGTTCTT
GAAGTGGTGGCCTAACTACGGCTACACTAGAAGAACAGTATTTGGTATCTGCGCTCTGCTGAAGCCAGTT
ACCTTCGGAAAAAGAGTTGGTAGCTCTTGATCCGGCAAACAAACCACCGCTGGTAGCGGTGGTTTTTTTG
TTTGCAAGCAGCAGATTACGCGCAGAAAAAAAGGATCTCAAGAAGATCCTTTGATCTTTTCTACGGGGTC
TGACGCTCAGTGGAACGAAAACTCACGTTAAGGGATTTTGGTCATGAGATTATCAAAAAGGATCTTCACC
TAGATCCTTTTAAATTAAAAATGAAGTTTTAAATCAATCTAAAGTATATATGAGTAAACTTGGTCTGACA
GTTACCAATGCTTAATCAGTGAGGCACCTATCTCAGCGATCTGTCTATTTCGTTCATCCATAGTTGCCTG
ACTCCCCGTCGTGTAGATAACTACGATACGGGAGGGCTTACCATCTGGCCCCAGTGCTGCAATGATACCG
CGAGAACCACGCTCACCGGCTCCAGATTTATCAGCAATAAACCAGCCAGCCGGAAGGGCCGAGCGCAGAA
GTGGTCCTGCAACTTTATCCGCCTCCATCCAGTCTATTAATTGTTGCCGGGAAGCTAGAGTAAGTAGTTC
GCCAGTTAATAGTTTGCGCAACGTTGTTGCCATTGCTACAGGCATCGTGGTGTCACGCTCGTCGTTTGGT
ATGGCTTCATTCAGCTCCGGTTCCCAACGATCAAGGCGAGTTACATGATCCCCCATGTTGTGCAAAAAAG
CGGTTAGCTCCTTCGGTCCTCCGATCGTTGTCAGAAGTAAGTTGGCCGCAGTGTTATCACTCATGGTTAT
GGCAGCACTGCATAATTCTCTTACTGTCATGCCATCCGTAAGATGCTTTTCTGTGACTGGTGAGTACTCA
ACCAAGTCATTCTGAGAATAGTGTATGCGGCGACCGAGTTGCTCTTGCCCGGCGTCAATACGGGATAATA
CCGCGCCACATAGCAGAACTTTAAAAGTGCTCATCATTGGAAAACGTTCTTCGGGGCGAAAACTCTCAAG
GATCTTACCGCTGTTGAGATCCAGTTCGATGTAACCCACTCGTGCACCCAACTGATCTTCAGCATCTTTT
ACTTTCACCAGCGTTTCTGGGTGAGCAAAAACAGGAAGGCAAAATGCCGCAAAAAAGGGAATAAGGGCGA
CACGGAAATGTTGAATACTCATACTCTTCCTTTTTCAATATTATTGAAGCATTTATCAGGGTTATTGTCT
CATGAGCGGATACATATTTGAATGTATTTAGAAAAATAAACAAATAGGGGTTCCGCGCACATTTCCCCGA
AAAGTGCCAC
