>Addgene plasmid #106713 | gh39 | addgene partial sequence | sequence record 220805 | hU6-F
GGAATTAATTTGACTGTAAACACAAAGATATTAGTACAAAATACGTGACGTAGAAAGTAATAATTTCTTG
GGTAGTTTGCAGTTTTAAAATTATGTTTTAAAATGGACTATCATATGCTTACCGTAACTTGAAAGTATTT
CGATTTCTTGGCTTTATATATCTTGTGGAAAGGACGAAACACCGTTGGGTGTATCACTAGCTGCGTTTTA
GAGCTAGAAATAGCAAGTTAAAATAAGGCTAGTCCGTTATCAACTTGAAAAAGTGGCACCGAGTCGGTGC
TTTTTTTGGTACCTGGAGCACAAGACTGGCCTCATGGGCCTTCCGCTCACTGCCCGCTTTCCAGTCGGGA
AACCTGTCGTGCCAGCTGCATTAACATGGTCATAGCTGTTTCCTTGCGTATTGGGCGCTCTCCGCTTCCT
CGCTCACTGACTCGCTGCGCTCGGTCGTTCGGGTAAAGCCTGGGGTGCCTAATGAGCAAAAGGCCAGCAA
AAGGCCAGGAACCGTAAAAAGGCCGCGTTGCTGGCGTTTTTCCATAGGCTCCGCCCCCCTGACGAGCATC
ACAAAAATCGACGCTCAAGTCAGAGGTGGCGAAACCCGACAGGACTATAAAGATACCAGGCGTTTCCCCC
TGGAAGCTCCCTCGTGCGCTCTCCTGTTCCGACCCTGCCGCTTACCGGATACCTGTCCGCCTTTCTCCCT
TCGGGAAGCGTGGCGCTTTCTCATAGCTCACGCTGTAGGTATCTCAGTTCGGTGTAGGTCGTTCGCTCCA
AGCTGGGCTGTGTGCACGAACCCCCCCGTTCAGCCCGACCGCTGCGCCTTATCCGGTAACTATCGTCTTG
AGTCCAACCCGGTAAGACACGACTTATCGCCACTGGCAGCAGCCACTGGTAACAGGATTAGCAGAGCGAG
GTATGTAGGCGGTGCTACAGAGTTCTTGAA
